Addgene plasmid #187491: AC_p49202
Purpose: L0 donor AC - Promoter, p49202 promoter from Phaeodactylum tricornutum
Depositing lab: Bernardo Pollak. Depositing organization: Millennium Institute for Integrative Biology (iBio). Publication: Universal loop assembly: open, efficient and cross-kingdom DNA fabrication. Pollak B, Matute T, Nunez I, Cerda A, Lopez C, Vargas V, Kan A, Bielinski V, von Dassow P, Dupont CL, Federici F. Synth Biol (Oxf). 2020;5(1):ysaa001. doi: 10.1093/synbio/ysaa001. Epub 2020 Feb 5. PubMed 32161816.
Backbone
  Vector backbone: pL0R
  Vector type: Synthetic Biology
Growth in bacteria
  Bacterial resistance: Spectinomycin, 50 μg/mL
  Growth temperature: 37°C
  Growth strain: DH5alpha
  Copy number: High Copy
Gene/Insert
  Gene/Insert name: p49202
  Species: Synthetic
  Mutation: -
  Cloning method: Restriction Enzyme; 5′ cloning site BsaI (destroyed during cloning); 3′ cloning site BsaI (destroyed during cloning)
How to cite: AC_p49202 was a gift from Bernardo Pollak (Addgene plasmid # 187491)
