[The description below was written by a language model from this plasmid's Addgene catalogue record and pLannotate feature annotations shown in this document.]
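Description:
AC_p49202 is a Level 0 (L0) donor plasmid from the universal Loop assembly toolkit, a Type IIS restriction enzyme-based system for hierarchical, cross-kingdom DNA fabrication. It is built on the pL0R backbone and is a purely bacterial cloning vector. The 3,566 nt sequence carries a high-copy ColE1/pUC-type origin of replication and the aadA gene, which confers spectinomycin (and streptomycin) resistance for selection in E. coli. The remaining annotated features, a short tnpA fragment resembling Tn5 transposase and a fragment of the pUC18/19 multiple cloning site, look like backbone remnants with no functional role in the part.

The payload is p49202, a promoter from the diatom Phaeodactylum tricornutum, although the species field in the catalogue lists it as synthetic. It is stored as a standardised "AC" promoter part; the name presumably refers to the overhang positions that define where the part sits in an assembled transcription unit. The part was cloned through BsaI sites that were destroyed in the process. The automated annotation does not mark the promoter itself. It presumably lies in the roughly 1.8 kb of unannotated sequence beyond the backbone features, but the record does not give its coordinates or length.

As a promoter-only donor, the plasmid has no coding sequence, terminator or reporter of its own. It is intended to be combined with other L0 parts, such as coding sequences, tags and terminators, to build higher-level expression constructs. Given the promoter's origin, the likely application is driving transgene expression in P. tricornutum, though the record does not describe the promoter's strength or regulation.
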