Features (pLannotate 1.2.2; 4 found; start..end, strand, type, name):
    124..712     -  rep_origin     ori: high-copy-number ColE1/pMB1/pBR322/pUC origin of replication
    806..1594    -  CDS            aadA: S3AD_ECOLX - Experimental evidence at protein level: Swiss-Prot protein existence level 1. Mediates bacterial resistance to the antibiotics streptomycin and spectinomycin. From Escherichia coli.
   1626..1742    -  CDS            tnpA (fragment): TN5P_ECOLX - Also known as tnp. Experimental evidence at protein level: Swiss-Prot protein existence level 1. Mediates transposition of transposon Tn5 by a 'cut and paste' mechanism. First, the monomeric transposase binds the 19 bp inverted DNA repeats flanking the transposon. Then, dimerization of the DNA- bound transposase creates a synaptic DNA complex. After nicking of the first DNA strand, excision of the transposon proceeds through a series of intermediates. The transposase then mediates the insertion of the transposon at a new site by strand transfer. The activity of the wild- type tran
   1743..1775    -  misc_feature   MCS (fragment): pUC18/19 multiple cloning site
>Addgene plasmid #187491 | AC_p49202 | addgene full sequence | sequence record 368373 | Addgene NGS Result
ACATAGATTACCACAACTCCGAGCCCTTCCACCCACAGAATCAGGGGATAACGCAGGAAAGAACATGTGA
GCAAAAGGCCAGCAAAAGGCCAGGAACCGTAAAAAGGCCGCGTTGCTGGCGTTTTTCCATAGGCTCCGCC
CCCCTGACGAGCATCACAAAAATCGACGCTCAAGTCAGAGGTGGCGAAACCCGACAGGACTATAAAGATA
CCAGGCGTTTCCCCCTGGAAGCTCCCTCGTGCGCTCTCCTGTTCCGACCCTGCCGCTTACCGGATACCTG
TCCGCCTTTCTCCCTTCGGGAAGCGTGGCGCTTTCTCATAGCTCACGCTGTAGGTATCTCAGTTCGGTGT
AGGTCGTTCGCTCCAAGCTGGGCTGTGTGCACGAACCCCCCGTTCAGCCCGACCGCTGCGCCTTATCCGG
TAACTATCGTCTTGAGTCCAACCCGGTAAGACACGACTTATCGCCACTGGCAGCAGCCACTGGTAACAGG
ATTAGCAGAGCGAGGTATGTAGGCGGTGCTACAGAGTTCTTGAAGTGGTGGCCTAACTACGGCTACACTA
GAAGAACAGTATTTGGTATCTGCGCTCTGCTGAAGCCAGTTACCTTCGGAAAAAGAGTTGGTAGCTCTTG
ATCCGGCAAACAAACCACCGCTGGTAGCGGTGGTTTTTTTGTTTGCAAGCAGCAGATTACGCGCAGAAAA
AAAGGATCTCAAGAAGATCCTTTGATCTTTTCTACGGGGTCTGACGCTCAGTGGAACGAAAACTCACGTT
AAGGGATTTTGGTCATGCATTCTAGGTGATTATTATTTGCCGACTACCTTGGTGATCTCGCCTTTCACGT
AGTGGACAAATTCTTCCAACTGATCTGCGCGCGAGGCCAAGCGATCTTCTTCTTGTCCAAGATAAGCCTG
TCTAGCTTCAAGTATGACGGGCTGATACTGGGCCGGCAGGCGCTCCATTGCCCAGTCGGCAGCGACATCC
TTCGGCGCGATTTTGCCGGTTACTGCGCTGTACCAAATGCGGGACAACGTAAGCACTACATTTCGCTCAT
CGCCAGCCCAGTCGGGCGGCGAGTTCCATAGCGTTAAGGTTTCATTTAGCGCCTCAAATAGATCCTGTTC
AGGAACCGGATCAAAGAGTTCCTCCGCCGCTGGACCTACCAAGGCAACGCTATGTTCTCTTGCTTTTGTC
AGCAAGATAGCCAGATCAATGTCGATCGTGGCTGGCTCGAAGATACCAGCAAGAATGTCATTGCGCTGCC
ATTCTCCAAATTGCAGTTCGCGCTTAGCTGGATAACGCCACGGAATGATGTCGTCGTGCACAACAATGGT
GACTTCTACAGCGCGGAGAATCTCACTCTCTCCAGGGGAAGCCGAAGTTTCCAAAAGGTCGTTGATCAAA
GCTCGCCGCGTTGTTTCATCAAGCCTTACGGTCACCGTAACCAGCAAATCAATATCACTGTGTGGCTTCA
GGCCGCCATCCACTGCGGAGCCGTACAAATGTACGGCCAGCAACGTCGGTTCGAGATGGCGCTCGATGAC
GCCAACTACCTCTGATAGTTGAGTCGATACTTCGGCGATCACCGCTTCCCTCATGCGAAACGATCCTCAT
CCTGTCTCTTGATCAGATATTGATCCCCTGCGCCATCAGATCCTTGGCGGCAAGAAAGCCATCCAGTTTA
CTTTGCAGGGCTTCCCAACCTTACCAGAGGGCGCCCCAGCTGGCAATTCCGGTTCGCTTGCTAAGCTTGC
ATGCCTGCAAGTCGACTCTAGAGGAGCGGTGATCACAGGCAGCAACGCTCTGTCATCGTTACAATCAACA
TGCTACCCTCCGCGAGATCATCCGTGTTTCAAACCCGGCAGCTTAGTTGCCGTTCTTCCGAATAGCATCG
GTAACATGAGCAAAGTCTGCCGCCTTACAACGGCTCTCCCGCTGACGCCGTCCCGGACTGATGGGCTGCC
TGTATCGAGTGGTGATTTTGTGCCGAGCTCATTACTCGCATCCATTCTCAGGCTGTCTCGTCTCGTCTCA
GGTCTCAGGAGTCCAAACGGTACGTCAGATCCCACGTCACTACCGCACCCGGTTATTCCAGTGCGTAAGC
TCGTAGTGGAAGAACAGGCTGCGGTAGTGACGTGGAATTTGACACTTTCCAATCTTCAAGACCTCTAGCC
AGCAAAGACTTCTTGAATCTGCAAGGATATTCTATTTAGATATAAGTATATACTTGACAGTGAGGGGGGT
CGTGACCGTCTCTCGCTGGGATAGAGAAGATGGCAACCATTGAATTGAGAACTCGAAACTTGAGCTTGGT
TGGATCTTGATCATTCTGAATTTGCAGGATAGGTTAACAGTAAAAGTCAATCTTGCGCTCGCCATCTACC
AGAAAGCACGTGGGTGCCCAGATCCTCCCAACGAGCGAACGGACGGATGCTAGTCGGGGGGATCTCTGTG
GGCCATTCAAACGAAAGGCAGATGGCATCGTTCCAAGATCTATTGGTCATTGGGCTTCTCATACAGTCAT
TGACACCACGATTGAAGACAAATTTTTGTTGACAGTGAAATCGTTGCGGACGCGCTCCGATTCAAAAGTT
TCCCTACTCGGTCGCGTCAACCGACCTTCCCCTCGTGAGTTTACAGCTTGATACGCCCTATTTGGCTTCC
TATGTAAAGTCTCCAGTGATCATATTAAAGTCATTGGTCATGACACTCTCCTTGTTCAAAATTTGGTACC
ATACAATGCGCGGAGCAGTCAGTTCTCATTTCCAGCGATCGTTAAAACAATTAGAGAAATGCCTTACTTC
TCTCTTTATATCTGTATTACTCAGAGTCAGTGAGTAGTACGAATTTCCAACGTCCTAGCTCCAATTTATG
GTTTCAAACAATCCGAATTCGTTGGTCCACAGTCAAGGAATTCGCAAGAATCCCTATTTCACTAGGCGTG
CACTATGGGGTCGCTTTTGAGGTTCTCATTTGCGGCGATCGTTAAAACGATTACAGAAATGCTACACTTC
GCTCTTTATATATATTACTCATTGAGCATCAGGAATGTCCAATGTCGTAACTCCGATTCATGGTTTCAAA
CAATCCGAATTCGTTGGTCCGAGGAATCCGCAAAAAGTAATTGTAGTCTATGTACGACCGAGTCGCTGGT
GAGGGTTTTTTGTCGTTGGATTGCTCGAGCGAATTCTCCGAGATTGTACAGAAAGCTCAACTTTCGGAAG
GCATCTATGTGGTCCAACCAATCTATTCAAATATATCAATTGTTAAGAGCAGAGTTCGATCCTCACTATG
TGGAGGGGCATGGTGAGATTACGGAGTGCCGAGACATAAGAGCTCCCTGCAATCAAGTTGATGGACATGC
TTCGAAAATGCCATGACTGAGAACGAGAACGCCCAGATGCTCCGCGGCACGAGAACTCGATGAACACGAA
CCGAATCCAACGCCAAAAACGCGTTGTCCAAAACATTGCAACTCTCTCTGATAAAAACCAAAACGCCGCA
AATTGCACCAGCTTTTTTGGTTGTCCTACGCCTCTTTCCGCACCACCAATGCGAGACCACCAGGAT
